>Addgene plasmid #207202 | pFUW-TetO-TRPS1 | addgene full sequence | sequence record 414895 | Addgene NGS Result
CGATGTACGGGCCAGATATACGCGTTGACATTGATTATTGACTAGTTATTAATAGTAATCAATTACGGGG
TCATTAGTTCATAGCCCATATATGGAGTTCCGCGTTACATAACTTACGGTAAATGGCCCGCCTGGCTGAC
CGCCCAACGACCCCCGCCCATTGACGTCAATAATGACGTATGTTCCCATAGTAACGCCAATAGGGACTTT
CCATTGACGTCAATGGGTGGAGTATTTACGGTAAACTGCCCACTTGGCAGTACATCAAGTGTATCATATG
CCAAGTACGCCCCCTATTGACGTCAATGACGGTAAATGGCCCGCCTGGCATTATGCCCAGTACATGACCT
TATGGGACTTTCCTACTTGGCAGTACATCTACGTATTAGTCATCGCTATTACCATGGTGATGCGGTTTTG
GCAGTACATCAATGGGCGTGGATAGCGGTTTGACTCACGGGGATTTCCAAGTCTCCACCCCATTGACGTC
AATGGGAGTTTGTTTTGGCACCAAAATCAACGGGACTTTCCAAAATGTCGTAACAACTCCGCCCCATTGA
CGCAAATGGGCGGTAGGCGTGTACGGTGGGAGGTCTATATAAGCAGCGCGTTTTGCCTGTACTGGGTCTC
TCTGGTTAGACCAGATCTGAGCCTGGGAGCTCTCTGGCTAACTAGGGAACCCACTGCTTAAGCCTCAATA
AAGCTTGCCTTGAGTGCTTCAAGTAGTGTGTGCCCGTCTGTTGTGTGACTCTGGTAACTAGAGATCCCTC
AGACCCTTTTAGTCAGTGTGGAAAATCTCTAGCAGTGGCGCCCGAACAGGGACTTGAAAGCGAAAGGGAA
ACCAGAGGAGCTCTCTCGACGCAGGACTCGGCTTGCTGAAGCGCGCACGGCAAGAGGCGAGGGGCGGCGA
CTGGTGAGTACGCCAAAAATTTTGACTAGCGGAGGCTAGAAGGAGAGAGATGGGTGCGAGAGCGTCAGTA
TTAAGCGGGGGAGAATTAGATCGCGATGGGAAAAAATTCGGTTAAGGCCAGGGGGAAAGAAAAAATATAA
ATTAAAACATATAGTATGGGCAAGCAGGGAGCTAGAACGATTCGCAGTTAATCCTGGCCTGTTAGAAACA
TCAGAAGGCTGTAGACAAATACTGGGACAGCTACAACCATCCCTTCAGACAGGATCAGAAGAACTTAGAT
CATTATATAATACAGTAGCAACCCTCTATTGTGTGCATCAAAGGATAGAGATAAAAGACACCAAGGAAGC
TTTAGACAAGATAGAGGAAGAGCAAAACAAAAGTAAGACCACCGCACAGCAAGCGGCCGCTGATCTTCAG
ACCTGGAGGAGGAGATATGAGGGACAATTGGAGAAGTGAATTATATAAATATAAAGTAGTAAAAATTGAA
CCATTAGGAGTAGCACCCACCAAGGCAAAGAGAAGAGTGGTGCAGAGAGAAAAAAGAGCAGTGGGAATAG
GAGCTTTGTTCCTTGGGTTCTTGGGAGCAGCAGGAAGCACTATGGGCGCAGCGTCAATGACGCTGACGGT
ACAGGCCAGACAATTATTGTCTGGTATAGTGCAGCAGCAGAACAATTTGCTGAGGGCTATTGAGGCGCAA
CAGCATCTGTTGCAACTCACAGTCTGGGGCATCAAGCAGCTCCAGGCAAGAATCCTGGCTGTGGAAAGAT
ACCTAAAGGATCAACAGCTCCTGGGGATTTGGGGTTGCTCTGGAAAACTCATTTGCACCACTGCTGTGCC
TTGGAATGCTAGTTGGAGTAATAAATCTCTGGAACAGATTTGGAATCACACGACCTGGATGGAGTGGGAC
AGAGAAATTAACAATTACACAAGCTTAATACACTCCTTAATTGAAGAATCGCAAAACCAGCAAGAAAAGA
ATGAACAAGAATTATTGGAATTAGATAAATGGGCAAGTTTGTGGAATTGGTTTAACATAACAAATTGGCT
GTGGTATATAAAATTATTCATAATGATAGTAGGAGGCTTGGTAGGTTTAAGAATAGTTTTTGCTGTACTT
TCTATAGTGAATAGAGTTAGGCAGGGATATTCACCATTATCGTTTCAGACCCACCTCCCAACCCCGAGGG
GACCCGACAGGCCCGAAGGAATAGAAGAAGAAGGTGGAGAGAGAGACAGAGACAGATCCATTCGATTAGT
GAACGGATCGGCACTGCGTGCGCCAATTCTGCAGACAAATGGCAGTATTCATCCACAATTTTAAAAGAAA
AGGGGGGATTGGGGGGTACAGTGCAGGGGAAAGAATAGTAGACATAATAGCAACAGACATACAAACTAAA
GAATTACAAAAACAAATTACAAAAATTCAAAATTTTCGGGTTTATTACAGGGACAGCAGAGATCCAGTTT
GGTTAGATCTCGAGTTTACCACTCCCTATCAGTGATAGAGAAAAGTGAAAGTCGAGTTTACCACTCCCTA
TCAGTGATAGAGAAAAGTGAAAGTCGAGTTTACCACTCCCTATCAGTGATAGAGAAAAGTGAAAGTCGAG
TTTACCACTCCCTATCAGTGATAGAGAAAAGTGAAAGTCGAGTTTACCACTCCCTATCAGTGATAGAGAA
AAGTGAAAGTCGAGTTTACCACTCCCTATCAGTGATAGAGAAAAGTGAAAGTCGAGTTTACCACTCCCTA
TCAGTGATAGAGAAAAGTGAAAGTCGAGCTCGGTACCCGGGTCGAGGTAGGCGTGTACGGTGGGAGGCCT
ATATAAGCAGAGCTCGTTTAGTGAACCGTCAGATCGCCTGGAGACGCCATCCACGCTGTTTTGACCTCCA
TAGAAGACACCGGGACCGATCCAGCCTCCGCGGCCCCGAATTCACCGGTATGGTCCGGAAAAAGAACCCC
CCTCTGAGAAACGTTGCAAGTGAAGGCGAGGGCCAGATCCTGGAGCCTATAGGTACAGAAAGCAAGGTAT
CTGGAAAGAACAAAGAATTTTCTGCAGATCAGATGTCAGAAAATACGGATCAGAGTGATGCTGCAGAACT
AAATCATAAGGAGGAACATAGCTTGCATGTTCAAGATCCATCTTCTAGCAGTAAGAAGGACTTGAAAAGC
GCAGTTCTGAGTGAGAAGGCTGGCTTCAATTATGAAAGCCCCAGTAAGGGAGGAAACTTTCCCTCCTTTC
CGCATGATGAGGTGACAGACAGAAATATGTTGGCTTTCTCATCTCCAGCTGCTGGGGGAGTCTGTGAGCC
CTTGAAGTCTCCGCAAAGAGCAGAGGCAGATGACCCTCAAGATATGGCCTGCACCCCCTCAGGGGACTCA
CTGGAGACAAAGGAAGATCAGAAGATGTCACCAAAGGCTACAGAGGAAACAGGGCAAGCACAGAGTGGTC
AAGCCAATTGTCAAGGTTTGAGCCCAGTTTCAGTGGCCTCAAAAAACCCACAAGTGCCTTCAGATGGGGG
TGTAAGACTGAATAAATCCAAAACTGACTTACTGGTGAATGACAACCCAGACCCGGCACCTCTGTCTCCA
GAGCTTCAGGACTTTAAATGCAATATCTGTGGATATGGTTACTACGGCAACGACCCCACAGATCTGATTA
AGCACTTCCGAAAGTATCACTTAGGACTGCATAACCGCACCAGGCAAGATGCTGAGCTGGACAGCAAAAT
CTTGGCCCTTCATAACATGGTGCAGTTCAGCCATTCCAAAGACTTCCAGAAGGTCAACCGTTCTGTGTTT
TCTGGTGTGCTGCAGGACATCAATTCTTCAAGGCCTGTTTTACTAAATGGGACCTACGATGTGCAGGTGA
CTTCAGGTGGAACATTCATTGGCATTGGACGGAAAACACCAGATTGCCAAGGGAACACCAAGTATTTCCG
CTGTAAATTCTGCAATTTCACTTATATGGGCAATTCATCCACCGAATTAGAACAACATTTTCTTCAGACT
CACCCAAACAAAATAAAAGCTTCTCTCCCCTCCTCTGAGGTTGCAAAACCTTCAGAGAAAAACTCTAACA
AGTCCATCCCTGCACTTCAATCCAGTGATTCTGGAGACTTGGGAAAATGGCAGGACAAGATAACAGTCAA
AGCAGGAGATGACACTCCTGTTGGGTACTCAGTGCCCATAAAGCCCCTCGATTCCTCTAGACAAAATGGT
ACAGAGGCCACCAGTTACTACTGGTGTAAATTTTGTAGTTTCAGCTGTGAGTCATCTAGCTCACTTAAAC
TGCTAGAACATTATGGCAAGCAGCACGGAGCAGTGCAGTCAGGCGGCCTTAATCCAGAGTTAAATGATAA
GCTTTCCAGGGGCTCTGTCATTAATCAGAATGATCTAGCCAAAAGTTCAGAAGGAGAGACAATGACCAAG
ACAGACAAGAGCTCGAGTGGGGCTAAAAAGAAGGACTTCTCCAGCAAGGGAGCCGAGGATAATATGGTAA
CGAGCTATAATTGTCAGTTCTGTGACTTCCGATATTCCAAAAGCCATGGCCCTGATGTAATTGTAGTGGG
GCCACTTCTCCGTCATTATCAACAGCTCCATAACATTCACAAGTGTACCATTAAACACTGTCCATTCTGT
CCCAGAGGACTTTGCAGCCCAGAAAAGCACCTTGGAGAAATTACTTATCCGTTTGCTTGTAGAAAAAGTA
ATTGTTCCCACTGTGCACTCTTGCTTCTGCACTTGTCTCCTGGGGCGGCTGGAAGCTCGCGAGTCAAACA
TCAGTGCCATCAGTGTTCATTCACCACCCCTGACGTAGATGTACTCCTCTTTCACTATGAAAGTGTGCAT
GAGTCCCAAGCATCGGATGTCAAACAAGAAGCAAATCACCTGCAAGGATCGGATGGGCAGCAGTCTGTCA
AGGAAAGCAAAGAACACTCATGTACCAAATGTGATTTTATTACCCAAGTGGAAGAAGAGATTTCCCGACA
CTACAGGAGAGCACACAGCTGCTACAAATGCCGTCAGTGCAGTTTTACAGCTGCCGATACTCAGTCACTA
CTGGAGCACTTCAACACTGTTCACTGCCAGGAACAGGACATCACTACAGCCAACGGCGAAGAGGACGGTC
ATGCCATATCCACCATCAAAGAGGAGCCCAAAATTGACTTCAGGGTCTACAATCTGCTAACTCCAGACTC
TAAAATGGGAGAGCCAGTTTCTGAGAGTGTGGTGAAGAGAGAGAAGCTGGAAGAGAAGGACGGGCTCAAA
GAGAAAGTTTGGACCGAGAGTTCCAGTGATGACCTTCGCAATGTGACTTGGAGAGGGGCAGACATCCTGC
GGGGGAGTCCGTCATACACCCAAGCAAGCCTGGGGCTGCTGACGCCTGTGTCTGGCACCCAAGAGCAGAC
AAAGACTCTAAGGGATAGTCCCAATGTGGAGGCCGCCCATCTGGCGCGACCTATTTATGGCTTGGCTGTG
GAAACCAAGGGATTCCTGTAGTTCGAAGATATCAAGCTTATCGATAATCAACCTCTGGATTACAAAATTT
GTGAAAGATTGACTGGTATTCTTAACTATGTTGCTCCTTTTACGCTATGTGGATACGCTGCTTTAATGCC
TTTGTATCATGCTATTGCTTCCCGTATGGCTTTCATTTTCTCCTCCTTGTATAAATCCTGGTTGCTGTCT
CTTTATGAGGAGTTGTGGCCCGTTGTCAGGCAACGTGGCGTGGTGTGCACTGTGTTTGCTGACGCAACCC
CCACTGGTTGGGGCATTGCCACCACCTGTCAGCTCCTTTCCGGGACTTTCGCTTTCCCCCTCCCTATTGC
CACGGCGGAACTCATCGCCGCCTGCCTTGCCCGCTGCTGGACAGGGGCTCGGCTGTTGGGCACTGACAAT
TCCGTGGTGTTGTCGGGGAAATCATCGTCCTTTCCTTGGCTGCTCGCCTGTGTTGCCACCTGGATTCTGC
GCGGGACGTCCTTCTGCTACGTCCCTTCGGCCCTCAATCCAGCGGACCTTCCTTCCCGCGGCCTGCTGCC
GGCTCTGCGGCCTCTTCCGCGTCTTCGCCTTCGCCCTCAGACGAGTCGGATCTCCCTTTGGGCCGCCTCC
CCGCATCGATACCGTCGACCTCGAGACCTAGAAAAACATGGAGCAATCACAAGTAGCAATACAGCAGCTA
CCAATGCTGATTGTGCCTGGCTAGAAGCACAAGAGGAGGAGGAGGTGGGTTTTCCAGTCACACCTCAGGT
ACCTTTAAGACCAATGACTTACAAGGCAGCTGTAGATCTTAGCCACTTTTTAAAAGAAAAGGGGGGACTG
GAAGGGCTAATTCACTCCCAACGAAGACAAGATATCCTTGATCTGTGGATCTACCACACACAAGGCTACT
TCCCTGATTGGCAGAACTACACACCAGGGCCAGGGATCAGATATCCACTGACCTTTGGATGGTGCTACAA
GCTAGTACCAGTTGAGCAAGAGAAGGTAGAAGAAGCCAATGAAGGAGAGAACACCCGCTTGTTACACCCT
GTGAGCCTGCATGGGATGGATGACCCGGAGAGAGAAGTATTAGAGTGGAGGTTTGACAGCCGCCTAGCAT
TTCATCACATGGCCCGAGAGCTGCATCCGGACTGTACTGGGTCTCTCTGGTTAGACCAGATCTGAGCCTG
GGAGCTCTCTGGCTAACTAGGGAACCCACTGCTTAAGCCTCAATAAAGCTTGCCTTGAGTGCTTCAAGTA
GTGTGTGCCCGTCTGTTGTGTGACTCTGGTAACTAGAGATCCCTCAGACCCTTTTAGTCAGTGTGGAAAA
TCTCTAGCAGGGCCCGTTTAAACCCGCTGATCAGCCTCGACTGTGCCTTCTAGTTGCCAGCCATCTGTTG
TTTGCCCCTCCCCCGTGCCTTCCTTGACCCTGGAAGGTGCCACTCCCACTGTCCTTTCCTAATAAAATGA
GGAAATTGCATCGCATTGTCTGAGTAGGTGTCATTCTATTCTGGGGGGTGGGGTGGGGCAGGACAGCAAG
GGGGAGGATTGGGAAGACAATAGCAGGCATGCTGGGGATGCGGTGGGCTCTATGGCTTCTGAGGCGGAAA
GAACCAGCTGGGGCTCTAGGGGGTATCCCC
[124 nt withheld, positions 7031-7154]
C
[91 nt withheld, positions 7156-7246]
A
[49 nt withheld, positions 7248-7296]
CCTTTGACGTTGGAGTCCACGTTCTTT
[37 nt withheld, positions 7324-7360]
ACCCTATCTCGGTCTATTCTTTTGATTTATAAGGGATTTTGCCGATTTCGGCCTATTGGTTAAAAAATGA
GCTGATTTAACAAAAATTTAACGCGAATTAATTCTGTGGAATGTGTGTCAGTTAGGGTGTGGAAAGTCCC
CAGGCTCCCCAGCAGGCAGAAGTATGCAAAGCATGCATCTCAATTAGTCAGCAACCAGGTGTGGAAAGTC
CCCAGGCTCCCCAGCAGGCAGAAGTATGCAAAGCATGCATCTCAATTAGTCAGCAACCATAGTCCCGCCC
CTAACTCCGCCCATCCCGCCCCTAACTCCGCCCAGTTCCGCCCATTCTCCGCCCCATGGCTGACTAATTT
TTTTTATTTATGCAGAGGCCGAGGCCGCCTCTGCCTCTGAGCTATTCCAGAAGTAGTGAGGAGGCTTTTT
TGGAGGCCTAGGCTTTTGCAAAAAGCTCCCGGGAGCTTGTATATCCATTTTCGGATCTGATCAGCACGTG
TTGACAATTAATCATCGGCATAGTATATCGGCATAGTATAATACGACAAGGTGAGGAACTAAACCATGGC
CAAGTTGACCAGTGCCGTTCCGGTGCTCACCGCGCGCGACGTCGCCGGAGCGGTCGAGTTCTGGACCGAC
CGGCTCGGGTTCTCCCGGGACTTCGTGGAGGACGACTTCGCCGGTGTGGTCCGGGACGACGTGACCCTGT
TCATCAGCGCGGTCCAGGACCAGGTGGTGCCGGACAACACCCTGGCCTGGGTGTGGGTGCGCGGCCTGGA
CGAGCTGTACGCCGAGTGGTCGGAGGTCGTGTCCACGAACTTCCGGGACGCCTCCGGGCCGGCCATGACC
GAGATCGGCGAGCAGCCGTGGGGGCGGGAGTTCGCCCTGCGCGACCCGGCCGGCAACTGCGTGCACTTCG
TGGCCGAGGAGCAGGACTGACACGTGCTACGAGATTTCGATTCCACCGCCGCCTTCTATGAAAGGTTGGG
CTTCGGAATCGTTTTCCGGGACGCCGGCTGGATGATCCTCCAGCGCGGGGATCTCATGCTGGAGTTCTTC
GCCCACCCCAACTTGTTTATTGCAGCTTATAATGGTTACAAATAAAGCAATAGCATCACAAATTTCACAA
ATAAAGCATTTTTTTCACTGCATTCTAGTTGTGGTTTGTCCAAACTCATCAATGTATCTTATCATGTCTG
TATACCGTCGACCTCTAGCTAGAGCTTGGCGTAATCATGGTCATAGCTGTTTCCTGTGTGAAATTGTTAT
CCGCTCACAATTCCACACAACATACGAGCCGGAAGCATAAAGTGTAAAGCCTGGGGTGCCTAATGAGTGA
GCTAACTCACATTAATTGCGTTGCGCTCACTGCCCGCTTTCCAGTCGGGAAACCTGTCGTGCCAGCTGCA
TTAATGAATCGGCCAACGCGCGGGGAGAGGCGGTTTGCGTATTGGGCGCTCTTCCGCTTCCTCGCTCACT
GACTCGCTGCGCTCGGTCGTTCGGCTGCGGCGAGCGGTATCAGCTCACTCAAAGGCGGTAATACGGTTAT
CCACAGAATCAGGGGATAACGCAGGAAAGAACATGTGAGCAAAAGGCCAGCAAAAGGCCAGGAACCGTAA
AAAGGCCGCGTTGCTGGCGTTTTTCCATAGGCTCCGCCCCCCTGACGAGCATCACAAAAATCGACGCTCA
AGTCAGAGGTGGCGAAACCCGACAGGACTATAAAGATACCAGGCGTTTCCCCCTGGAAGCTCCCTCGTGC
GCTCTCCTGTTCCGACCCTGCCGCTTACCGGATACCTGTCCGCCTTTCTCCCTTCGGGAAGCGTGGCGCT
TTCTCATAGCTCACGCTGTAGGTATCTCAGTTCGGTGTAGGTCGTTCGCTCCAAGCTGGGCTGTGTGCAC
GAACCCCCCGTTCAGCCCGACCGCTGCGCCTTATCCGGTAACTATCGTCTTGAGTCCAACCCGGTAAGAC
ACGACTTATCGCCACTGGCAGCAGCCACTGGTAACAGGATTAGCAGAGCGAGGTATGTAGGCGGTGCTAC
AGAGTTCTTGAAGTGGTGGCCTAACTACGGCTACACTAGAAGAACAGTATTTGGTATCTGCGCTCTGCTG
AAGCCAGTTACCTTCGGAAAAAGAGTTGGTAGCTCTTGATCCGGCAAACAAACCACCGCTGGTAGCGGTG
GTTTTTTTGTTTGCAAGCAGCAGATTACGCGCAGAAAAAAAGGATCTCAAGAAGATCCTTTGATCTTTTC
TACGGGGTCTGACGCTCAGTGGAACGAAAACTCACGTTAAGGGATTTTGGTCATGAGATTATCAAAAAGG
ATCTTCACCTAGATCCTTTTAAATTAAAAATGAAGTTTTAAATCAATCTAAAGTATATATGAGTAAACTT
GGTCTGACAGTTACCAATGCTTAATCAGTGAGGCACCTATCTCAGCGATCTGTCTATTTCGTTCATCCAT
AGTTGCCTGACTCCCCGTCGTGTAGATAACTACGATACGGGAGGGCTTACCATCTGGCCCCAGTGCTGCA
ATGATACCGCGAGACCCACGCTCACCGGCTCCAGATTTATCAGCAATAAACCAGCCAGCCGGAAGGGCCG
AGCGCAGAAGTGGTCCTGCAACTTTATCCGCCTCCATCCAGTCTATTAATTGTTGCCGGGAAGCTAGAGT
AAGTAGTTCGCCAGTTAATAGTTTGCGCAACGTTGTTGCCATTGCTACAGGCATCGTGGTGTCACGCTCG
TCGTTTGGTATGGCTTCATTCAGCTCCGGTTCCCAACGATCAAGGCGAGTTACATGATCCCCCATGTTGT
GCAAAAAAGCGGTTAGCTCCTTCGGTCCTCCGATCGTTGTCAGAAGTAAGTTGGCCGCAGTGTTATCACT
CATGGTTATGGCAGCACTGCATAATTCTCTTACTGTCATGCCATCCGTAAGATGCTTTTCTGTGACTGGT
GAGTACTCAACCAAGTCATTCTGAGAATAGTGTATGCGGCGACCGAGTTGCTCTTGCCCGGCGTCAATAC
GGGATAATACCGCGCCACATAGCAGAACTTTAAAAGTGCTCATCATTGGAAAACGTTCTTCGGGGCGAAA
ACTCTCAAGGATCTTACCGCTGTTGAGATCCAGTTCGATGTAACCCACTCGTGCACCCAACTGATCTTCA
GCATCTTTTACTTTCACCAGCGTTTCTGGGTGAGCAAAAACAGGAAGGCAAAATGCCGCAAAAAAGGGAA
TAAGGGCGACACGGAAATGTTGAATACTCATACTCTTCCTTTTTCAATATTATTGAAGCATTTATCAGGG
TTATTGTCTCATGAGCGGATACATATTTGAATGTATTTAGAAAAATAAACAAATAGGGGTTCCGCGCACA
TTTCCCCGAAAAGTGCCACCTGACGTCGACGGATCGGGAGATCTCCCGATCCCCTATGGTGCACTCTCAG
TACAATCTGCTCTGATGCCGCATAGTTAAGCCAGTATCTGCTCCCTGCTTGTGTGTTGGAGGTCGCTGAG
TAGTGCGCGAGCAAAATTTAAGCTACAACAAGGCAAGGCTTGACCGACAATTGCATGAAGAATCTGCTTA
GGGTTAGGCGTTTTGCGCTGCTTCG
Features (pLannotate 1.2.2; 32 found; start..end, strand, type, name):
     27..406     +  enhancer       CMV enhancer: human cytomegalovirus immediate early enhancer
    407..606     +  promoter       CMV promoter: human cytomegalovirus (CMV) immediate early promoter
    624..804     +  LTR            5' LTR (truncated): truncated 5' long terminal repeat (LTR) from HIV-1
    851..976     +  misc_feature   HIV-1 Ψ: packaging signal of human immunodeficiency virus type 1
    960..1323    +  CDS            HIV-1 gag (fragment): gag protein from human immunodeficiency virus 1; gag
   1469..1702    +  misc_feature   RRE: The Rev response element (RRE) of HIV-1 allows for Rev-dependent mRNA export from the nucleus to the cytoplasm.
   2079..2179    +  CDS            Rev (fragment): human immunodeficiency virus 1 (HIV-1) Rev protein; rev; enhances nuclear export of unspliced and incompletely spliced viral mRNAs
   2229..2346    +  misc_feature   cPPT/CTS: central polypurine tract and central termination sequence of HIV-1
   2403..2673    +  protein_bind   tetracycline response element: contains seven copies of the tetracycline operator tetO tetracycline repressor TetR
   2684..2701    +  misc_feature   MCS (fragment): pUC18/19 multiple cloning site
   2706..2744    +  promoter       minimal CMV promoter: human cytomegalovirus (CMV) immediate early promoter
   2850..5408    +  CDS            TRPS1 (fragment): TRPS1_HUMAN - Experimental evidence at protein level: Swiss-Prot protein existence level 1. Transcriptional repressor. Binds specifically to GATA sequences and represses expression of GATA-regulated genes at selected sites and stages in vertebrate development. Regulates chondrocyte proliferation and differentiation. Executes multiple functions in proliferating chondrocytes, expanding the region of distal chondrocytes, activating proliferation in columnar cells and supporting the differentiation of columnar into hypertrophic chondrocytes. From Homo sapiens (Human).
   5418..5436    +  misc_feature   MCS (fragment): pBluescript multiple cloning site
   5436..6024    +  misc_feature   WPRE: woodchuck hepatitis virus posttranscriptional regulatory element
   5961..6542    +  CDS            nef (fragment): NEF_HV1H2 - Experimental evidence at protein level: Swiss-Prot protein existence level 1. Extracellular Nef protein targets CD4(+) T-lymphocytes for apoptosis by interacting with CXCR4 surface receptors. From Human immunodeficiency virus type 1 group M subtype B (isolate HXB2) (HIV-1).
   6549..6729    +  LTR            5' LTR (truncated): truncated 5' long terminal repeat (LTR) from HIV-1
   6761..6985    +  polyA_signal   bGH poly(A) signal: bovine growth hormone polyadenylation signal
   6989..7010    +  promoter       SV40 promoter (fragment): SV40 enhancer and early promoter
   7031..7459    +  rep_origin     f1 ori (sequence partly withheld): f1 bacteriophage origin of replication; arrow indicates direction of (+) strand synthesis
   7473..7802    +  promoter       SV40 promoter: SV40 enhancer and early promoter
   7850..7897    +  promoter       EM7 promoter: synthetic bacterial promoter&nbsp
   7916..8290    +  CDS            BleoR: antibiotic-binding protein; Sh ble from Streptoalloteichus hindustanus; confers resistance to bleomycin, phleomycin, and Zeocin™
   8300..8425    +  CDS            ble (fragment): BLE_KLEPN - Experimental evidence at protein level: Swiss-Prot protein existence level 1. Binding protein with a strong affinity to the bleomycin family of antibiotics. Binds to CL990; an antimitotic-antibiotic compound. From Klebsiella pneumoniae.
   8420..8541    +  polyA_signal   SV40 poly(A) signal: SV40 polyadenylation signal
   8612..8634    -  protein_bind   lac operator (fragment): The lac repressor binds to the lac operator to inhibit transcription in E. coli. This inhibition can be relieved by adding lactose or isopropyl-β-D-thiogalactopyranoside (IPTG). lac repressor encoded by lacI
   8638..8668    -  promoter       lac promoter: promoter for the E. coli lac operon
   8683..8704    -  protein_bind   CAP binding site: CAP binding activates transcription in the presence of cAMP. E. coli catabolite activator protein
   8717..8809    -  CDS            lacI (fragment): lac repressor; lacI; The lac repressor binds to the lac operator to inhibit transcription in E. coli. This inhibition can be relieved by adding lactose or isopropyl-β-D-thiogalactopyranoside (IPTG).
   8992..9580    -  rep_origin     ori: high-copy-number ColE1/pMB1/pBR322/pUC origin of replication
   9751..10611   -  CDS            AmpR: β-lactamase; bla; confers resistance to ampicillin, carbenicillin, and related antibiotics
  10612..10716   -  promoter       AmpR promoter: bla
  10775..10827   -  misc_feature   bom (fragment): basis of mobility region from pBR322
