[The description below was written by a language model from this plasmid's Addgene catalogue record and pLannotate feature annotations shown in this document.]
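Description:
pFUW-TetO-TRPS1 is a lentiviral transfer plasmid built on the pFUW-TetO backbone for doxycycline-inducible expression of human TRPS1 in mammalian cells. It is propagated in E. coli as a high-copy plasmid through a ColE1/pUC-type origin with ampicillin selection (AmpR). An f1 origin is also present. Outside the viral region, the backbone carries an SV40/EM7-driven bleomycin/Zeocin resistance cassette with an SV40 poly(A) signal. Because this cassette lies beyond the second LTR, it would not be packaged into virus.

The viral genome is transcribed from a CMV enhancer/promoter fused to a truncated HIV-1 5' LTR, an arrangement that typically makes genomic RNA production in packaging cells Tat-independent. Downstream are the Ψ packaging signal with a gag fragment, the RRE for Rev-dependent nuclear export, and the cPPT/CTS, which aids nuclear import. The expression cassette consists of a tetracycline response element with seven tetO copies joined to a minimal CMV promoter; this is presumably the "CMV" promoter listed in the catalogue entry. The promoter is active only when a tetracycline-controlled transactivator, supplied separately, binds in the presence of doxycycline. It drives the TRPS1 coding sequence, which was cloned between XbaI and BstBI sites and is annotated as a fragment match to the human protein, a GATA-binding transcriptional repressor. A WPRE follows to enhance transcript stability and expression, then a truncated 3' LTR and a bGH poly(A) signal.

No epitope tag or reporter is annotated. The associated publication concerns screening of transcription factors that underlie dendritic cell diversity, which is consistent with use of this vector for inducible, virus-delivered TRPS1 expression in such experiments.
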