Addgene plasmid #207202: pFUW-TetO-TRPS1
Purpose: doxycycline-inducible expression of Human TRPS1 in mammalian cells
Depositing lab: Filipe Pereira. Depositing organization: Center for Neuroscience and Cell Biology, University of Coimbra. Publication: Anchored screening identifies transcription factor blueprints underlying dendritic cell diversity and subset-specific anti-tumor immunity. Henriques-Oliveira L, Altman AR, Kurochkin I, Ascic E, Halitzki E, Matei A, Pértiga-Cabral D, Ulmert I, Holst S, Nair MS, Cunha PP, Park S, Vergani S, Kharas MG, Yuan J, Lahl K, Rosa FF, Pires CF, Pereira C-F. Immunity. 58, 1-20. October 2025. 10.1016/j.immuni.2025.08.001.
Backbone
  Vector backbone: pFUW-TetO
  Vector type: Mammalian Expression, Lentiviral
Growth in bacteria
  Bacterial resistance: Ampicillin, 100 μg/mL
  Growth temperature: 37°C
  Growth strain: NEB Stable
  Copy number: High Copy
Gene/Insert
  Gene/Insert name: pFUW-TetO-TRPS1
  Species: H. sapiens (human)
  Promoter: CMV
  Cloning method: Restriction Enzyme; 5′ cloning site XbaI (unknown if destroyed); 3′ cloning site BstBI (unknown if destroyed)
  Sequencing primers: 5′ TCCACGCTGTTTTGACCTCC
Terms and licenses: Academic/Nonprofit Terms; Industry Terms: Not Available to Industry
How to cite: pFUW-TetO-TRPS1 was a gift from Filipe Pereira (Addgene plasmid # 207202 ; http://n2t.net/addgene:207202 ; RRID:Addgene_207202)
